>Addgene plasmid #88174 | pDONR223-ZNF277 | addgene full sequence | sequence record 202144 | Addgene NGS Result
AAAAGGCCATCCGTCAGGATGGCCTTCTGCTTAGTTTGATGCCTGGCAGTTTATGGCGGGCGTCCTGCCC
GCCACCCTCCGGGCCGTTGCTTCACAACGTTCAAATCCGCTCCCGGCGGATTTGTCCTACTCAGGAGAGC
GTTCACCGACAAACAACAGATAAAACGAAAGGCCCAGTCTTCCGACTGAGCCTTTCGTTTTATTTGATGC
CTGGCAGTTCCCTACTCTCGCGTTAACGCTAGCATGGATGTTTTCCCAGTCACGACGTTGTAAAACGACG
GCCAGTCTTAAGCTCGGGCCCCAAATAATGATTTTATTTTGACTGATAGTGACCTGTTCGTTGCAACAAA
TTGATGAGCAATGCTTTTTTATAATGCCAACTTTGTACAAAAAAGTTGGCATGCAGGAAGACCGTGATGG
GAGCTGCAGCACAGTCGGGGGTGTAGGTTATGGGGACAGTAAGGATTGTATCCTGGAGCCGCTTTCCCTG
CCAGAAAGTCCAGGTGGCACCACCACTTTAGAAGGTTCTCCATCTGTGCCTTGTATTTTCTGTGAAGAAC
ATTTTCCTGTGGCTGAACAAGACAAACTTCTGAAGCACATGATTATTGAGCATAAGATTGTCATAGCTGA
TGTCAAGTTGGTTGCTGATTTCCAAAGGTACATTTTATATTGGAGGAAAAGGTTCACTGAACAGCCCATC
ACAGATTTTTGTAGTGTAATAAGAATTAATTCCACTGCTCCATTTGAAGAACAAGAGAATTATTTTTTGT
TATGTGACGTTTTACCAGAAGATAGAATTCTTAGAGAAGAGCTTCAGAAACAGAGACTGAGAGAAATTCT
GGAACAACAGCAGCAAGAACGAAATGATACCAATTTTCATGGCGTTTGTATGTTTTGCAATGAAGAATTC
CTTGGAAACAGATCTGTTATTTTGAACCACATGGCCAGAGAACATGCTTTCAACATTGGATTGCCAGACA
ACATTGTAAACTGCAATGAATTTTTGTGTACATTACAGAAAAAGCTTGACAATTTGCAGTGCTTGTACTG
TGAGAAGACCTTCAGGGACAAAAATACACTTAAAGATCACATGAGGAAAAAACAGCATCGTAAGATTAAT
CCTAAGAACAGAGAATATGACAGATTTTATGTCATCAATTATTTGGTAAGGCTTTCTTTTCATAACTTAA
AATTTGATTGCAGTACTGCAAACAAAATCTTTCTGAGGACCAACTACCCAACTTTCTTGTACAAAGTTGG
CATTATAAGAAAGCATTGCTTATCAATTTGTTGCAACGAACAGGTCACTATCAGTCAAAATAAAATCATT
ATTTGCCATCCAGCTGATATCCCCTATAGTGAGTCGTATTACATGGTCATAGCTGTTTCCTGGCAGCTCT
GGCCCGTGTCTCAAAATCTCTGATGTTACATTGCACAAGATAAAAATATATCATCATGCCTCCTCTAGAC
CAGCCAGGACAGAAATGCCTCGACTTCGCTGCTACCCAAGGTTGCCGGGTGACGCACACCGTGGAAACGG
ATGAAGGCACGAACCCAGTGGACATAAGCCTGTTCGGTTCGTAAGCTGTAATGCAAGTAGCGTATGCGCT
CACGCAACTGGTCCAGAACCTTGACCGAACGCAGCGGTGGTAACGGCGCAGTGGCGGTTTTCATGGCTTG
TTATGACTGTTTTTTTGGGGTACAGTCTATGCCTCGGGCATCCAAGCAGCAAGCGCGTTACGCCGTGGGT
CGATGTTTGATGTTATGGAGCAGCAACGATGTTACGCAGCAGGGCAGTCGCCCTAAAACAAAGTTAAACA
TTATGAGGGAAGCGGTGATCGCCGAAGTATCGACTCAACTATCAGAGGTAGTTGGCGTCATCGAGCGCCA
TCTCGAACCGACGTTGCTGGCCGTACATTTGTACGGCTCCGCAGTGGATGGCGGCCTGAAGCCACACAGT
GATATTGATTTGCTGGTTACGGTGACCGTAAGGCTTGATGAAACAACGCGGCGAGCTTTGATCAACGACC
TTTTGGAAACTTCGGCTTCCCCTGGAGAGAGCGAGATTCTCCGCGCTGTAGAAGTCACCATTGTTGTGCA
CGACGACATCATTCCGTGGCGTTATCCAGCTAAGCGCGAACTGCAATTTGGAGAATGGCAGCGCAATGAC
ATTCTTGCAGGTATCTTCGAGCCAGCCACGATCGACATTGATCTGGCTATCTTGCTGACAAAAGCAAGAG
AACATAGCGTTGCCTTGGTAGGTCCAGCGGCGGAGGAACTCTTTGATCCGGTTCCTGAACAGGATCTATT
TGAGGCGCTAAATGAAACCTTAACGCTATGGAACTCGCCGCCCGACTGGGCTGGCGATGAGCGAAATGTA
GTGCTTACGTTGTCCCGCATTTGGTACAGCGCAGTAACCGGCAAAATCGCGCCGAAGGATGTCGCTGCCG
ACTGGGCAATGGAGCGCCTGCCGGCCCAGTATCAGCCCGTCATACTTGAAGCTAGACAGGCTTATCTTGG
ACAAGAAGAAGATCGCTTGGCCTCGCGCGCAGATCAGTTGGAAGAATTTGTCCACTACGTGAAAGGCGAG
ATCACCAAGGTAGTCGGCAAATAACCCTCGAGCCACCCATGACCAAAATCCCTTAACGTGAGTTACGCGT
CGTTCCACTGAGCGTCAGACCCCGTAGAAAAGATCAAAGGATCTTCTTGAGATCCTTTTTTTCTGCGCGT
AATCTGCTGCTTGCAAACAAAAAAACCACCGCTACCAGCGGTGGTTTGTTTGCCGGATCAAGAGCTACCA
ACTCTTTTTCCGAAGGTAACTGGCTTCAGCAGAGCGCAGATACCAAATACTGTTCTTCTAGTGTAGCCGT
AGTTAGGCCACCACTTCAAGAACTCTGTAGCACCGCCTACATACCTCGCTCTGCTAATCCTGTTACCAGT
GGCTGCTGCCAGTGGCGATAAGTCGTGTCTTACCGGGTTGGACTCAAGACGATAGTTACCGGATAAGGCG
CAGCGGTCGGGCTGAACGGGGGGTTCGTGCACACAGCCCAGCTTGGAGCGAACGACCTACACCGAACTGA
GATACCTACAGCGTGAGCTATGAGAAAGCGCCACGCTTCCCGAAGGGAGAAAGGCGGACAGGTATCCGGT
AAGCGGCAGGGTCGGAACAGGAGAGCGCACGAGGGAGCTTCCAGGGGGAAACGCCTGGTATCTTTATAGT
CCTGTCGGGTTTCGCCACCTCTGACTTGAGCGTCGATTTTTGTGATGCTCGTCAGGGGGGCGGAGCCTAT
GGAAAAACGCCAGCAACGCGGCCTTTTTACGGTTCCTGGCCTTTTGCTGGCCTTTTGCTCACATGTTCTT
TCCTGCGTTATCCCCTGATTCTGTGGATAACCGTATTACCGCCTTTGAGTGAGCTGATACCGCTCGCCGC
AGCCGAACGACCGAGCGCAGCGAGTCAGTGAGCGAGGAAGCGGAAGAGCGCCCAATACGCAAACCGCCTC
TCCCCGCGCGTTGGCCGATTCATTAATGCAGCTGGCACGACAGGTTTCCCGACTGGAAAGCGGGCAGTGA
GCGCAACGCAATTAATACGCGTACCGCTAGCCAGGAAGAGTTTGTAGAAACGCA
Features (pLannotate 1.2.2; 12 found; start..end, strand, type, name):
      1..28      -  terminator     rrnB T2 terminator: transcription terminator T2 from the E. coli rrnB gene
    160..203     +  terminator     rrnB T1 terminator: Escherichia coli rrnB; transcription terminator T1 from the E. coli rrnB gene
    250..286     -  CDS            lacZα (fragment): LacZα fragment of β-galactosidase; lacZ fragment
    303..398     +  protein_bind   attL3: mutant version of attL; recombination site for the Gateway® LR reaction LR Clonase™
    401..1165    +  CDS            ZNF277 (fragment): ZN277_HUMAN - Also known as NRIF4, ZNF277P. Experimental evidence at protein level: Swiss-Prot protein existence level 1. May be involved in transcriptional regulation. From Homo sapiens (Human).
   1236..1335    -  protein_bind   attL2: mutant version of attL; recombination site for the Gateway® LR reaction LR Clonase™
   1353..1371    -  promoter       T7 promoter: promoter for bacteriophage T7 RNA polymerase
   1561..1584    +  promoter       Pc promoter (fragment): intI1 (promoter lies within the coding sequence); class 1 integron promoter
   1760..1816    +  CDS            GmR (fragment): gentamycin acetyltransferase; aacC1; confers resistance to gentamycin
   1823..2614    +  CDS            SmR: aminoglycoside adenylyltransferase (Murphy, 1985); aadA; confers resistance to spectinomycin and streptomycin
   2707..3295    +  rep_origin     ori: high-copy-number ColE1/pMB1/pBR322/pUC origin of replication
   3478..3570    +  CDS            lacI (fragment): lac repressor; lacI; The lac repressor binds to the lac operator to inhibit transcription in E. coli. This inhibition can be relieved by adding lactose or isopropyl-β-D-thiogalactopyranoside (IPTG).
