[The description below was written by a language model from this plasmid's Addgene catalogue record and pLannotate feature annotations shown in this document.]
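Description:
pDONR223-ZNF277 is a Gateway entry-type clone built on the Invitrogen pDONR223 donor backbone, carrying the open reading frame of the human zinc finger protein ZNF277 (also known as NRIF4). It belongs to the ORFeome-derived subset of the Human TFome Collection, a library of human transcription factor ORFs assembled for cell fate engineering. The plasmid is maintained in E. coli at high copy through a ColE1/pUC-type origin and is selected with spectinomycin via the aadA (SmR) aminoglycoside adenylyltransferase gene. That gene lies downstream of a class 1 integron Pc promoter fragment and a remnant of a gentamicin resistance gene. The rrnB T1 and T2 terminators sit upstream of the cloning region and insulate the insert from read-through transcription. Short lacZα and lacI fragments are backbone remnants, and a T7 promoter lies just outside one recombination site.

The ORF is flanked by two attL-type recombination sites (annotated as attL3 and attL2), so an LR Clonase reaction can transfer it into any compatible Gateway destination vector for expression. The entry clone has no eukaryotic promoter of its own and is not an expression construct. The last nucleotide of the stop codon has been removed, so the coding sequence reads through into C-terminal tags or fusion partners supplied by the destination vector. The records disagree on size: the catalogue lists a 1772 bp insert in a roughly 3000 bp backbone, whereas the sequenced record is 3,624 nt and annotates only a 765 nt ZNF277 fragment between the att sites. The clone may therefore carry a shorter isoform or partial ORF, which should be checked against the sequence.
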