Addgene plasmid #88174: pDONR223-ZNF277
Purpose: Donor Vector containing ZNF277 transcription factor, part of the Human TFome Collection
Depositing lab: Marc Vidal. Depositing organization: Dana-Farber Cancer Institute. Publication: A comprehensive library of human transcription factors for cell fate engineering. Ng AHM, Khoshakhlagh P, Rojo Arias JE, Pasquini G, Wang K, Swiersy A, Shipman SL, Appleton E, Kiaee K, Kohman RE, Vernet A, Dysart M, Leeper K, Saylor W, Huang JY, Graveline A, Taipale J, Hill DE, Vidal M, Melero-Martin JM, Busskamp V, Church GM. Nat Biotechnol. 2021 Apr;39(4):510-519. doi: 10.1038/s41587-020-0742-6. Epub 2020 Nov 30. PubMed 33257861.
Backbone
  Vector backbone: pDONR223
  Backbone manufacturer: Invitrogen
  Backbone size w/o insert (bp): 3000
  Vector type: Gateway Donor Vector
Growth in bacteria
  Bacterial resistance: Spectinomycin, 50 μg/mL
  Growth temperature: 37°C
  Growth strain: DH5alpha
  Copy number: High Copy
Gene/Insert
  Gene/Insert name: ZNF277
  Species: H. sapiens (human)
  Insert size (bp): 1772
  Mutation: Last nucleotide of stop codon removed to allow for Gateway C-terminal fusions
  Entrez Gene: ZNF277 (a.k.a. NRIF4, ZNF277P)
  Cloning method: Gateway Cloning
  Sequencing primers: 5′ M13F(-21); 3′ M13R
Terms and licenses: Academic/Nonprofit Terms; Industry Terms: Not Available to Industry
Depositor comments: Represents the ORFeome subset of the TFome
How to cite: pDONR223-ZNF277 was a gift from Marc Vidal (Addgene plasmid # 88174 ; http://n2t.net/addgene:88174 ; RRID:Addgene_88174)
