>Addgene plasmid #88174 | pDONR223-ZNF277 | depositor partial sequence | sequence record 171778 | insert
ATGCAGGAAGACCGTGATGGGAGCTGCAGCACAGTCGGGGGTGTAGGTTATGGGGACAGTAAGGATTGTA
TCCTGGAGCCGCTTTCCCTGCCAGAAAGTCCAGGTGGCACCACCACTTTAGAAGGTTCTCCATCTGTGCC
TTGTATTTTCTGTGAAGAACATTTTCCTGTGGCTGAACAAGACAAACTTCTGAAGCACATGATTATTGAG
CATAAGATTGTCATAGCTGATGTCAAGTTGGTTGCTGATTTCCAAAGGTACATTTTATATTGGAGGAAAA
GGTTCACTGAACAGCCCATCACAGATTTTTGTAGTGTAATAAGAATTAATTCCACTGCTCCATTTGAAGA
ACAAGAGAATTATTTTTTGTTATGTGACGTTTTACCAGAAGATAGAATTCTTAGAGAAGAGCTTCAGAAA
CAGAGACTGAGAGAAATTCTGGAACAACAGCAGCAAGAACGAAATGATACCAATTTTCATGGCGTTTGTA
TGTTTTGCAATGAAGAATTCCTTGGAAACAGATCTGTTATTTTGAACCACATGGCCAGAGAACATGCTTT
CAACATTGGATTGCCAGACAACATTGTAAACTGCAATGAATTTTTGTGTACATTACAGAAAAAGCTTGAC
AATTTGCAGTGCTTGTACTGTGAGAAGACCTTCAGGGACAAAAATACACTTAAAGATCACATGAGGAAAA
AACAGCATCGTAAGATTAATCCTAAGAACAGAGAATATGACAGATTTTATGTCATCAATTATTTGGTAAG
GCTTTCTTTTCATAACTTAAAATTTGATTGCAGTACTGCAAACAAAATCTTTCTGAGGACCAACTAA
